>Addgene plasmid #194976 | pAAV-CamKIIa-moxBFP-WPRE | addgene full sequence | sequence record 384101 | Addgene NGS Result
TCGATATCAAGCTTATCGATAATCAACCTCTGGATTACAAAATTTGTGAAAGATTGACTGGTATTCTTAA
CTATGTTGCTCCTTTTACGCTATGTGGATACGCTGCTTTAATGCCTTTGTATCATGCTATTGCTTCCCGT
ATGGCTTTCATTTTCTCCTCCTTGTATAAATCCTGGTTGCTGTCTCTTTATGAGGAGTTGTGGCCCGTTG
TCAGGCAACGTGGCGTGGTGTGCACTGTGTTTGCTGACGCAACCCCCACTGGTTGGGGCATTGCCACCAC
CTGTCAGCTCCTTTCCGGAACTTTCGCTTTCCCCCTCCCTATTGCCACGGCGGAACTCATCGCCGCCTGC
CTTGCCCGCTGCTGGACAGGGGCTCGGCTGTTGGGCACTGACAATTCCGTGGTGTTGTCGGGGAAATCAT
CGTCCTTTCCTTGGCTGCTCGCCTATGTTGCCACCTGGATTCTGCGCGGGACGTCCTTCTGCTACGTCCC
TTCGGCCCTCAATCCAGCGGACCTTCCTTCCCGCGGCCTGCTGCCGGCTCTGCGGCCTCTTCCGCGTCTT
CGCCTTCGCCCTCAGACGAGTCGGATCTCCCTTTGGGCCGCCTCCCCGCATCGATACCGAGCGCTGCTCG
AGAGATCTACGGGTGGCATCCCTGTGACCCCTCCCCAGTGCCTCTCCTGGCCCTGGAAGTTGCCACTCCA
GTGCCCACCAGCCTTGTCCTAATAAAATTAAGTTGCATCATTTTGTCTGACTAGGTGTCCTTCTATAATA
TTATGGGGTGGAGGGGGGTGGTATGGAGCAAGGGGCAAGTTGGGAAGACAACCTGTAGGGCCTGCGGGGT
CTATTGGGAACCAAGCTGGAGTGCAGTGGCACAATCTTGGCTCACTGCAATCTCCGCCTCCTGGGTTCAA
GCGATTCTCCTGCCTCAGCCTCCCGAGTTGTTGGGATTCCAGGCATGCATGACCAGGCTCAGCTAATTTT
TGTTTTTTTGGTAGAGACGGGGTTTCACCATATTGGCCAGGCTGGTCTCCAACTCCTAATCTCAGGTGAT
CTACCCACCTTGGCCTCCCAAATTGCTGGGATTACAGGCGTGAACCACTGCTCCCTTCCCTGTCCTTCTG
ATTTTGTAGGTAACCACGTGCGGACCGAGCGGCCGCAGGAACCCCTAGTGATGGAGTTGGCCACTCCCTC
TCTGCGCGCTCGCTCGCTCACTGAGGCCGGGCGACCAAAGGTCGCCCGACGCCCGGGCTTTGCCCGGGCG
GCCTCAGTGAGCGAGCGAGCGCGCAGCTGCCTGCAGGGGCGCCTGATGCGGTATTTTCTCCTTACGCATC
TGTGCGGTATTTCACACCGCATA
[95 nt withheld, positions 1354-1448]
T
[46 nt withheld, positions 1450-1495]
C
[141 nt withheld, positions 1497-1637]
CCTTTGACGTTGGAGTCCACGTTCTTT
[37 nt withheld, positions 1665-1701]
ACTCTATCTCGGGCTATTCTTTTGATTTATAAGGGATTTTGCCGATTTCGGTCTATTGGTTAAAAAATGA
GCTGATTTAACAAAAATTTAACGCGAATTTTAACAAAATATTAACGTTTACAATTTTATGGTGCACTCTC
AGTACAATCTGCTCTGATGCCGCATAGTTAAGCCAGCCCCGACACCCGCCAACACCCGCTGACGCGCCCT
GACGGGCTTGTCTGCTCCCGGCATCCGCTTACAGACAAGCTGTGACCGTCTCCGGGAGCTGCATGTGTCA
GAGGTTTTCACCGTCATCACCGAAACGCGCGAGACGAAAGGGCCTCGTGATACGCCTATTTTTATAGGTT
AATGTCATGATAATAATGGTTTCTTAGACGTCAGGTGGCACTTTTCGGGGAAATGTGCGCGGAACCCCTA
TTTGTTTATTTTTCTAAATACATTCAAATATGTATCCGCTCATGAGACAATAACCCTGATAAATGCTTCA
ATAATATTGAAAAAGGAAGAGTATGAGTATTCAACATTTCCGTGTCGCCCTTATTCCCTTTTTTGCGGCA
TTTTGCCTTCCTGTTTTTGCTCACCCAGAAACGCTGGTGAAAGTAAAAGATGCTGAAGATCAGTTGGGTG
CACGAGTGGGTTACATCGAACTGGATCTCAACAGCGGTAAGATCCTTGAGAGTTTTCGCCCCGAAGAACG
TTTTCCAATGATGAGCACTTTTAAAGTTCTGCTATGTGGCGCGGTATTATCCCGTATTGACGCCGGGCAA
GAGCAACTCGGTCGCCGCATACACTATTCTCAGAATGACTTGGTTGAGTACTCACCAGTCACAGAAAAGC
ATCTTACGGATGGCATGACAGTAAGAGAATTATGCAGTGCTGCCATAACCATGAGTGATAACACTGCGGC
CAACTTACTTCTGACAACGATCGGAGGACCGAAGGAGCTAACCGCTTTTTTGCACAACATGGGGGATCAT
GTAACTCGCCTTGATCGTTGGGAACCGGAGCTGAATGAAGCCATACCAAACGACGAGCGTGACACCACGA
TGCCTGTAGCAATGGCAACAACGTTGCGCAAACTATTAACTGGCGAACTACTTACTCTAGCTTCCCGGCA
ACAATTAATAGACTGGATGGAGGCGGATAAAGTTGCAGGACCACTTCTGCGCTCGGCCCTTCCGGCTGGC
TGGTTTATTGCTGATAAATCTGGAGCCGGTGAGCGTGGGTCTCGCGGTATCATTGCAGCACTGGGGCCAG
ATGGTAAGCCCTCCCGTATCGTAGTTATCTACACGACGGGGAGTCAGGCAACTATGGATGAACGAAATAG
ACAGATCGCTGAGATAGGTGCCTCACTGATTAAGCATTGGTAACTGTCAGACCAAGTTTACTCATATATA
CTTTAGATTGATTTAAAACTTCATTTTTAATTTAAAAGGATCTAGGTGAAGATCCTTTTTGATAATCTCA
TGACCAAAATCCCTTAACGTGAGTTTTCGTTCCACTGAGCGTCAGACCCCGTAGAAAAGATCAAAGGATC
TTCTTGAGATCCTTTTTTTCTGCGCGTAATCTGCTGCTTGCAAACAAAAAAACCACCGCTACCAGCGGTG
GTTTGTTTGCCGGATCAAGAGCTACCAACTCTTTTTCCGAAGGTAACTGGCTTCAGCAGAGCGCAGATAC
CAAATACTGTTCTTCTAGTGTAGCCGTAGTTAGGCCACCACTTCAAGAACTCTGTAGCACCGCCTACATA
CCTCGCTCTGCTAATCCTGTTACCAGTGGCTGCTGCCAGTGGCGATAAGTCGTGTCTTACCGGGTTGGAC
TCAAGACGATAGTTACCGGATAAGGCGCAGCGGTCGGGCTGAACGGGGGGTTCGTGCACACAGCCCAGCT
TGGAGCGAACGACCTACACCGAACTGAGATACCTACAGCGTGAGCTATGAGAAAGCGCCACGCTTCCCGA
AGGGAGAAAGGCGGACAGGTATCCGGTAAGCGGCAGGGTCGGAACAGGAGAGCGCACGAGGGAGCTTCCA
GGGGGAAACGCCTGGTATCTTTATAGTCCTGTCGGGTTTCGCCACCTCTGACTTGAGCGTCGATTTTTGT
GATGCTCGTCAGGGGGGCGGAGCCTATGGAAAAACGCCAGCAACGCGGCCTTTTTACGGTTCCTGGCCTT
TTGCTGGCCTTTTGCTCACATGTCCTGCAGGCAGCTGCGCGCTCGCTCGCTCACTGAGGCCGCCCGGGCG
TCGGGCGACCTTTGGTCGCCCGGCCTCAGTGAGCGAGCGAGCGCGCAGAGAGGGAGTGGCCAACTCCATC
ACTAGGGGTTCCTGCGGCCGCACGCGTTTAACATTATGGCCTTAGGTCACTTCATCTCCATGGGGTTCTT
CTTCTGATTTTCTAGAAAATGAGATGGGGGTGCAGAGAGCTTCCTCAGTGACCTGCCCAGGGTCACATCA
GAAATGTCAGAGCTAGAACTTGAACTCAGATTACTAATCTTAAATTCCATGCCTTGGGGGCATGCAAGTA
CGATATACAGAAGGAGTGAACTCATTAGGGCAGATGACCAATGAGTTTAGGAAAGAAGAGTCCAGGGCAG
GGTACATCTACACCACCCGCCCAGCCCTGGGTGAGTCCAGCCACGTTCACCTCATTATAGTTGCCTCTCT
CCAGTCCTACCTTGACGGGAAGCACAAGCAGAAACTGGGACAGGAGCCCCAGGAGACCAAATCTTCATGG
TCCCTCTGGGAGGATGGGTGGGGAGAGCTGTGGCAGAGGCCTCAGGAGGGGCCCTGCTGCTCAGTGGTGA
CAGATAGGGGTGAGAAAGCAGACAGAGTCATTCCGTCAGCATTCTGGGTCTGTTTGGTACTTCTTCTCAC
GCTAAGGTGGCGGTGTGATATGCACAATGGCTAAAAAGCAGGGAGAGCTGGAAAGAAACAAGGACAGAGA
CAGAGGCCAAGTCAACCAGACCAATTCCCAGAGGAAGCAAAGAAACCATTACAGAGACTACAAGGGGGAA
GGGAAGGAGAGATGAATTAGCTTCCCCTGTAAACCTTAGAACCCAGCTGTTGCCAGGGCAACGGGGCAAT
ACCTGTCTCTTCAGAGGAGATGAAGTTGCCAGGGTAACTACATCCTGTCTTTCTCAAGGACCATCCCAGA
ATGTGGCACCCACTAGCCGTTACCATAGCAACTGCCTCTTTGCCCCACTTAATCCCATCCCGTCTGTTAA
AAGGGCCCTATAGTTGGAGGTGGGGGAGGTAGGAAGAGCGATGATCACTTGTGGACTAAGTTTGTTCGCA
TCCCCTTCTCCAACCCCCTCAGTACATCACCCTGGGGGAACAGGGTCCACTTGCTCCTGGGCCCACACAG
TCCTGCAGTATTGTGTATATAAGGCCAGGGCAAAGAGGAGCAGGTTTTAAAGTGAAAGGCAGGCAGGTGT
TGGGGAGGCAGTTACCGGGGCAACGGGAACAGGGCGTTTCGGAGGTGGTTGCCATGGGGACCTGGATGCT
GACGAAGGCTCGCGAGGCTGTGAGCAGCCACAGTGCCCTGCTCAGAAGCCCCAAGCTCGTCAGTCAAGCC
GGTTCTCCGTTTGCACTCAGGAGCACGGGCAGGCGAGTGGCCCCTAGTTCTGGGGGCAGCTCTAGAGCGG
TACCGGATCCCCGGGTACCGGTGCCACCATGGTGAGCAAGGGCGAGGAGCTGTTCACCGGGGTGGTGCCC
ATCCTGGTCGAGCTGGACGGCGACGTAAACGGCCACAAGTTCAGCGTGAGGGGCGAGGGCGAGGGCGATG
CCACCAACGGCAAGCTGACCCTGAAGTTCATCAGTACTACCGGCAAGCTGCCCGTGCCCTGGCCCACCCT
CGTGACCACCCTGAGCCACGGCGTGCAGGTGTTCGCCCGCTACCCCGACCACATGAAGCAGCACGACTTC
TTCAAGTCCGCCATGCCCGAAGGCTACGTCCAGGAGCGCACCATCTTCTTCAAGGACGACGGCACCTACA
AGACCCGCGCCGAGGTGAAGTTCGAGGGCGACACCCTGGTGAACCGCATCGAGCTGAAGGGCGTCGACTT
CAAGGAGGACGGCAACATCCTGGGGCACAAGCTGGAGTACAACTTCAACAGCCACAACATCTATATCATG
GCCGTCAAGCAGAAGAACGGCATCAAGGCCAACTTCAAGATCCGCCACAACGTGGAGGACGGCAGCGTGC
AGCTCGCCGACCACTACCAGCAGAACACCCCCATCGGCGACGGCCCCGTGCTGCTGCCCGACAGCCACTA
CCTGAGCACCCAGTCCAAGCTTAGCAAAGACCCCAACGAGAAGCGCGATCACATGGTCCTGCTGGAGTTC
CGCACCGCCGCCGGGATCACTCTCGGCATGGACGAGCTGTACAAGTAAGAAT
Features (pLannotate 1.2.2; 15 found; start..end, strand, type, name):
     21..609     +  misc_feature   WPRE: woodchuck hepatitis virus posttranscriptional regulatory element
    641..1117    +  polyA_signal   hGH poly(A) signal: human growth hormone polyadenylation signal
   1157..1297    +  repeat_region  AAV2 ITR: inverted terminal repeat of adeno-associated virus serotype 2 inverted
   1302..1353    -  misc_feature   bom (fragment): basis of mobility region from pBR322
   1372..1827    +  rep_origin     f1 ori (sequence partly withheld): f1 bacteriophage origin of replication; arrow indicates direction of (+) strand synthesis
   1828..1877    -  misc_feature   bom (fragment): basis of mobility region from pBR322
   1979..2014    -  CDS            rop (fragment): Rop protein, which maintains plasmids at low copy number; rop
   2109..2213    +  promoter       AmpR promoter: bla
   2214..3074    +  CDS            AmpR: β-lactamase; bla; confers resistance to ampicillin, carbenicillin, and related antibiotics
   3245..3833    +  rep_origin     ori: high-copy-number ColE1/pMB1/pBR322/pUC origin of replication
   3906..3933    +  repeat_region  AAV2 ITR (fragment): inverted terminal repeat of adeno-associated virus serotype 2 inverted
   3962..3989    +  repeat_region  AAV2 ITR (fragment): inverted terminal repeat of adeno-associated virus serotype 2 inverted
   4043..5331    +  promoter       CaMKII promoter: promoter for the mouse calcium/calmodulin-dependent kinase II α subunit
   5370..6086    +  CDS            moxBFP: moxBFP is a basic (constitutively fluorescent) blue fluorescent protein published in 2015, derived from Aequorea victoria.
   6090..21      +  misc_feature   MCS (fragment) (across the origin): pBluescript multiple cloning site
