[The description below was written by a language model from this plasmid's Addgene catalogue record and pLannotate feature annotations shown in this document.]
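Description:
pAAV-CamKIIa-moxBFP-WPRE is an adeno-associated virus transfer plasmid built on a pAAV backbone, designed to express the blue fluorescent protein moxBFP under the CaMKIIα promoter. In bacteria it replicates from a high-copy ColE1/pUC-type origin and is selected through the β-lactamase (AmpR) gene and its own promoter, conferring ampicillin resistance. An f1 phage origin is also present, along with short fragments annotated as bom and rop that are backbone remnants. The catalogue lists a recombination-deficient strain for propagation, consistent with the known instability of AAV inverted terminal repeats in E. coli.

The expression cassette sits between AAV2 ITRs, the cis elements needed for replication and packaging of the recombinant genome into AAV particles when rep, cap and helper functions are supplied in trans. The downstream ITR is annotated in full, whereas the upstream one is detected only as two short fragments, which may reflect annotation or sequencing limits in this repetitive region rather than a real truncation. Within the cassette, the roughly 1.3 kb mouse CaMKIIα promoter, commonly used to bias expression towards excitatory forebrain neurons, drives the moxBFP coding sequence, a constitutively fluorescent blue protein derived from Aequorea victoria and recorded as a synthetic insert introduced by Gibson cloning. A WPRE follows the reporter to enhance transcript stability and expression, and the human growth hormone polyadenylation signal terminates the transcript. No tags, recombinase sites or additional genes are annotated.

The construct serves as a neuronal fluorescent marker, deliverable as AAV or by direct transfection, for instance to label or fill cells in imaging experiments. The associated publication concerns automated image analysis of synaptic gephyrin splice variant localisation.
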