Addgene plasmid #194976: pAAV-CamKIIa-moxBFP-WPRE
Purpose: AAV vector to drive expression of moxBFP under the control of CamKIIalpha promoter
Depositing lab: Günter Schwarz. Depositing organization: Universitaet zu Koeln. Publication: Automated Image Analysis Reveals Different Localization of Synaptic Gephyrin C4 Splice Variants. Liebsch F, Eggersmann FR, Merkler Y, Kloppenburg P, Schwarz G. eNeuro. 2023 Jan 4;10(1):ENEURO.0102-22.2022. doi: 10.1523/ENEURO.0102-22.2022. Print 2023 Jan. PubMed 36543537.
Backbone
  Vector backbone: pAAV
  Backbone size w/o insert (bp): 5345
  Vector type: AAV
Growth in bacteria
  Bacterial resistance: Ampicillin, 100 μg/mL
  Growth temperature: 30°C
  Growth strain: NEB Stable
  Copy number: High Copy
Gene/Insert
  Gene/Insert name: moxBFP
  Species: Synthetic
  Cloning method: Gibson Cloning
  Sequencing primers: 5′ AGTCCTGCAGTATTGTGTAT; 3′ GAATACCAGTCAATCTTTCAC
Terms and licenses: Academic/Nonprofit Terms; Industry Terms: Not Available to Industry
How to cite: pAAV-CamKIIa-moxBFP-WPRE was a gift from Günter Schwarz (Addgene plasmid # 194976 ; http://n2t.net/addgene:194976 ; RRID:Addgene_194976)
